Addgene plasmid #43343: II-CTTA
Depositing lab: Chad Cowan & Kiran Musunuru. Depositing organization: Harvard University. Publication: A TALEN Genome-Editing System for Generating Human Stem Cell-Based Disease Models. Ding Q, Lee YK, Schaefer EA, Peters DT, Veres A, Kim K, Kuperwasser N, Motola DL, Meissner TB, Hendriks WT, Trevisan M, Gupta RM, Moisan A, Banks E, Friesen M, Schinzel RT, Xia F, Tang A, Xia Y, Figueroa E, Wann A, Ahfeldt T, Daheron L, Zhang F, Rubin LL, Peng LF, Chung RT, Musunuru K, Cowan CA. Cell Stem Cell. 2012 Dec 12. pii: S1934-5909(12)00645-5. doi: 10.1016/j.stem.2012.11.011. PubMed 23246482.
Backbone
  Vector backbone: pCRII-TOPO
  Backbone manufacturer: Invitrogen
  Backbone size w/o insert (bp): 3973
  Vector type: Bacterial Cloning
Growth in bacteria
  Bacterial resistance: Ampicillin and Kanamycin, 100 & 50 μg/mL
  Growth temperature: 37°C
  Growth strain: Top10
  Copy number: High Copy
Gene/Insert
  Gene/Insert name: II-CTTA
  Species: Synthetic
  Insert size (bp): 426
  Cloning method: TOPO Cloning
  Sequencing primers: 5′ T7; 3′ M13-rev
Terms and licenses: Academic/Nonprofit Terms; Industry Terms: Not Available to Industry
How to cite: II-CTTA was a gift from Chad Cowan & Kiran Musunuru (Addgene plasmid # 43343 ; http://n2t.net/addgene:43343 ; RRID:Addgene_43343)
