[The description below was written by a language model from this plasmid's Addgene catalogue record.]
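Description:
II-CTTA is a bacterial cloning plasmid built on the commercial pCRII-TOPO backbone (about 4.0 kb without insert), carrying a 426 bp synthetic insert introduced by TOPO cloning. It is a high-copy plasmid maintained in E. coli and carries both ampicillin and kanamycin resistance markers, as is standard for this backbone, so either or both antibiotics can be used for selection. The insert sits in the TOPO cloning site and can be sequenced from the flanking T7 and M13 reverse primer sites. The record lists no eukaryotic promoter, tag or reporter, consistent with a storage and cloning vector rather than an expression construct.

The record does not describe the insert beyond its name, synthetic origin and size. However, the plasmid was deposited in connection with a TALEN genome-editing system developed for generating human stem cell-based disease models, and the name suggests a library component: "CTTA" most plausibly denotes a four-nucleotide target sequence, and "II" a position within an ordered assembly. The insert size is compatible with a pre-assembled block of four TAL effector repeats (each roughly 100 bp), each repeat recognising one base of the target. This interpretation is an inference from the name, size and associated publication, not something stated in the catalogue fields. On that reading, II-CTTA would serve as one module in a set of multimer plasmids from which repeat blocks are excised or amplified and joined in order to build custom TALE DNA-binding arrays, which are then fused to a nuclease domain in a separate expression vector. No feature table was provided, so the repeat content and flanking assembly sites cannot be confirmed here.
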