>Addgene plasmid #43343 | II-CTTA | depositor partial sequence | sequence record 58608 | II-CTTA sequence 426 bps
CGTCTCGCTTAACCCCAGAGCAGGTCGTGGCGATCGCAAGCCACGACGGAGGAAAGCAAGCCTTGGAAAC
AGTACAGAGGCTGTTGCCTGTGCTGTGCCAAGCGCACGGACTCACCCCAGAGCAGGTCGTGGCCATTGCC
TCGAATGGAGGGGGCAAACAGGCGTTGGAAACCGTACAACGATTGCTGCCGGTGCTGTGCCAAGCGCACG
GCCTCACCCCAGAGCAGGTCGTGGCCATTGCCTCGAATGGAGGGGGCAAACAGGCGTTGGAAACCGTACA
ACGATTGCTGCCGGTGCTGTGCCAAGCGCACGGATTAACCCCAGAGCAGGTCGTGGCAATCGCCTCCAAC
ATTGGCGGGAAACAGGCACTCGAGACTGTCCAGCGCCTGCTTCCCGTGCTGTGCCAAGCGCACGGGCTCA
GAGACG
