>Addgene plasmid #43343 | II-CTTA | addgene partial sequence | sequence record 61832 | M13-F20 5'-TGTAAAACGACGGCCAGT-3'
AGGGCGAATTGGGCCCTCTAGATGCATGCTCGAGCGGCCGCCAGTGTGATGGATATCTGCAGAATTCGCC
CTTAGTATCTTTCCTGTGCCCACGTCTCTGAGCCCGTGCGCTTGGCACAGCACGGGAAGCAGGCGCTGGA
CAGTCTCGAGTGCCTGTTTCCCGCCAATGTTGGAGGCGATTGCCACGACCTGCTCTGGGGTTAATCCGTG
CGCTTGGCACAGCACCGGCAGCAATCGTTGTACGGTTTCCAACGCCTGTTTGCCCCCTCCATTCGAGGCA
ATGGCCACGACCTGCTCTGGGGTGAGGCCGTGCGCTTGGCACAGCACCGGCAGCAATCGTTGTACGGTTT
CCAACGCCTGTTTGCCCCCTCCATTCGAGGCAATGGCCACGACCTGCTCTGGGGTGAGTCCGTGCGCTTG
GCACAGCACAGGCAACAGCCTCTGTACTGTTTCCAAGGCTTGCTTTCCTCCGTCGTGGCTTGCGATCGCC
ACGACCTGCTCTGGGGTTAAGCGAGACGCGCTAGGACGGCATCTATATAAGGGCGAATTCCAGCACACTG
GCGGCCGTTACTAGTGGATCCGAGCTCGGTACCAAGCTTGGCGTAATCATGGTCATAGCTGTTTCCTGTG
TGAAATTGTTATCCGCTCACAATTCCACACAACATACGAGCCGGAAGCATAAAGTGTAAAGCCTGGGGTG
CCTAATGAGTGAGCTAACTCACATTAATTGCGTTGCGCTCACTGCCCGCTTTCCAGTCGGGAAACCTGTC
GTGCCAGCTGCATTAATGAATCGGCCAACGCGCGGGGAGAGGCGGTTTGCGTATTGGGCGCTCTTCCGCT
TCCTCGCTCACTGACTCGCTGCGCTCGGTCGTTCGGCTGCGGCGAGCGGTATCAGCTCACTCAAAGGCGG
TAATACGGTTATCCACAGATCAGGGANAACGCAGAAGACATGTGAACAAAGGCACAAAGCAGAC
